>Addgene plasmid #248820 | His6-TEV-LplA W37V and F147S | addgene full sequence | sequence record 495669 | Addgene NGS Result
CATAATGGGCGAAAAAGGCCTCGGTTATGGCCTCGCAAACCTGCTCATGGGTGATCCCCGGCAACAGCTC
GGTGAGGTTGGTCACGCGGGAACGTACCGACGTAATGCCTTTCGCCGCCAGTTTCTTTTTATCCGGATTG
AGATAGTTTGCCAGGCGGCTGAGGTCGGCATTGAGTAGCAAGGTGCCGTGGTGGCTGCCGCGATCTTTGG
TTTCGCGATAGGCCGAGCCTGAGACTTTGCGGTCGCCTTCGACGGTTTTCACCACCAGATCGTTACGTCC
GGACGCTTCGGCGCTGACGCCGAGCGCGTTCAGCGCATTGAGCACAATCGACGTGGAGATAGTTTTATCG
TACTCCGGCTTGCCAGCCATAAAGGTAAAGCAGGTATTGCCGAGATCGTGGAACACCGCGCCGCCACCGC
TACTGCGCCGCGCCAGGCGGACGTTATCTTCTTCCATCCGCCGGGTATTACACTCTTTCCACGGGTTCTG
CGCGCGACCAATTACTACCGTGTCGGCATTGCGCACGAGAAACAGAACGCGCTGCGTGGCGGGCATTTGG
CGAAAAATACACTCTTCCACCGCCAGGTTAAACCACGGGTCGTAAGAGTCAGAGATGAGCAGGCGTAATG
TGGACATGCCTTGGAAATACAAGTTTTCGTGATGGTGATGGTGATGCATAGTTAATTTCTCCTCTTTAAT
GAATTCTGTGTGAAATTGTTATCCGCTCACAATTGAATCTATTATAATTGTTATCCGCTCACAAAGCAAA
TAAATTTTTTATGATTTCTCGAGGTGAAGACGAAAGGGCCTCGTGATACGCCTATTTTTATAGGTTAATG
TCATGATAATAATGGTTTCTTAGACGTCAGGTGGCACTTTTCGGGGAAATGTGCGCGGAACCCCTATTTG
TTTATTTTTCTAAATACATTCAAATATGTATCCGCTCATGAGACAATAACCCTGATAAATGCTTCAATAA
TATTGAAAAAGGAAGAGTATGAGTATTCAACATTTCCGTGTCGCCCTTATTCCCTTTTTTGCGGCATTTT
GCCTTCCTGTTTTTGCTCACCCAGAAACGCTGGTGAAAGTAAAAGATGCTGAAGATCAGTTGGGTGCACG
AGTGGGTTACATCGAACTGGATCTCAACAGCGGTAAGATCCTTGAGAGTTTTCGCCCCGAAGAACGTTTT
CCAATGATGAGCACTTTTAAAGTTCTGCTATGTGGCGCGGTATTATCCCGTATTGACGCCGGGCAAGAGC
AACTCGGTCGCCGCATACACTATTCTCAGAATGACTTGGTTGAGTACTCACCAGTCACAGAAAAGCATCT
TACGGATGGCATGACAGTAAGAGAATTATGCAGTGCTGCCATAACCATGAGTGATAACACTGCGGCCAAC
TTACTTCTGACAACGATCGGAGGACCGAAGGAGCTAACCGCTTTTTTGCACAACATGGGGGATCATGTAA
CTCGCCTTGATCGTTGGGAACCGGAGCTGAATGAAGCCATACCAAACGACGAGCGTGACACCACGATGCC
TGTAGCAATGGCAACAACGTTGCGCAAACTATTAACTGGCGAACTACTTACTCTAGCTTCCCGGCAACAA
TTAATAGACTGGATGGAGGCGGATAAAGTTGCAGGACCACTTCTGCGCTCGGCCCTTCCGGCTGGCTGGT
TTATTGCTGATAAATCTGGAGCCGGTGAGCGTGGGTCTCGCGGTATCATTGCAGCACTGGGGCCAGATGG
TAAGCCCTCCCGTATCGTAGTTATCTACACGACGGGGAGTCAGGCAACTATGGATGAACGAAATAGACAG
ATCGCTGAGATAGGTGCCTCACTGATTAAGCATTGGTAACTGTCAGACCAAGTTTACTCATATATACTTT
AGATTGATTTAAAACTTCATTTTTAATTTAAAAGGATCTAGGTGAAGATCCTTTTTGATAATCTCATGAC
CAAAATCCCTTAACGTGAGTTTTCGTTCCACTGAGCGTCAGACCCCGTAGAAAAGATCAAAGGATCTTCT
TGAGATCCTTTTTTTCTGCGCGTAATCTGCTGCTTGCAAACAAAAAAACCACCGCTACCAGCGGTGGTTT
GTTTGCCGGATCAAGAGCTACCAACTCTTTTTCCGAAGGTAACTGGCTTCAGCAGAGCGCAGATACCAAA
TACTGTCCTTCTAGTGTAGCCGTAGTTAGGCCACCACTTCAAGAACTCTGTAGCACCGCCTACATACCTC
GCTCTGCTAATCCTGTTACCAGTGGCTGCTGCCAGTGGCGATAAGTCGTGTCTTACCGGGTTGGACTCAA
GACGATAGTTACCGGATAAGGCGCAGCGGTCGGGCTGAACGGGGGGTTCGTGCACACAGCCCAGCTTGGA
GCGAACGACCTACACCGAACTGAGATACCTACAGCGTGAGCTATGAGAAAGCGCCACGCTTCCCGAAGGG
AGAAAGGCGGACAGGTATCCGGTAAGCGGCAGGGTCGGAACAGGAGAGCGCACGAGGGAGCTTCCAGGGG
GAAACGCCTGGTATCTTTATAGTCCTGTCGGGTTTCGCCACCTCTGACTTGAGCGTCGATTTTTGTGATG
CTCGTCAGGGGGGCGGAGCCTATGGAAAAACGCCAGCAACGCGGCCTTTTTACGGTTCCTGGCCTTTTGC
TGGCCTTTTGCTCACATGTTCTTTCCTGCGTTATCCCCTGATTCTGTGGATAACCGTATTACCGCCTTTG
AGTGAGCTGATACCGCTCGCCGCAGCCGAACGACCGAGCGCAGCGAGTCAGTGAGCGAGGAAGCGGAAGA
GCGCCTGATGCGGTATTTTCTCCTTACGCATCTGTGCGGTATTTCACACCGCATGTGGTGCACTCTCAGT
ACAATCTGCTCTGATGCCGCATAGTTAAGCCAGTATACACTCCGCTATCGCTACGTGACTGGGTCATGGC
TGCGCCCCGACACCCGCCAACACCCGCTGACGCGCCCTGACGGGCTTGTCTGCTCCCGGCATCCGCTTAC
AGACAAGCTGTGACCGTCTCCGGGAGCTGCATGTGTCAGAGGTTTTCACCGTCATCACCGAAACGCGCGA
GGCAGCTCTAGATCATGCGCACCCGTGGCCAGGACCCAACGCTGCCCGAAATTCCGAAACCATCGAATGG
TGCAAAACCTTTCGCGGTATGGCATGATAGCGCCCGGAAGAGAGTCAATTCAGGGTGGTGAATGTGAAAC
CAGTAACGTTATACGATGTCGCAGAGTATGCCGGTGTCTCTTATCAGACCGTTTCCCGCGTGGTGAACCA
GGCCAGCCACGTTTCTGCGAAAACGCGGGAAAAAGTGGAAGCGGCGATGGCGGAGCTGAATTACATTCCC
AACCGCGTGGCACAACAACTGGCGGGCAAACAGTCGTTGCTGATTGGCGTTGCCACCTCCAGTCTGGCCC
TGCACGCGCCGTCGCAAATTGTCGCGGCGATTAAATCTCGCGCCGATCAACTGGGTGCCAGCGTGGTGGT
GTCGATGGTAGAACGAAGCGGCGTCGAAGCCTGTAAAGCGGCGGTGCACAATCTTCTCGCGCAACGCGTC
AGTGGGCTGATCATTAACTATCCGCTGGATGACCAGGATGCCATTGCTGTGGAAGCTGCCTGCACTAATG
TTCCGGCGTTATTTCTTGATGTCTCTGACCAGACACCCATCAACAGTATTATTTTCTCCCATGAAGACGG
TACGCGACTGGGCGTGGAGCATCTGGTCGCATTGGGTCACCAGCAAATCGCGCTGTTAGCGGGCCCATTA
AGTTCTGTCTCGGCGCGTCTGCGTCTGGCTGGCTGGCATAAATATCTCACTCGCAATCAAATTCAGCCGA
TAGCGGAACGGGAAGGCGACTGGAGTGCCATGTCCGGTTTTCAACAAACCATGCAAATGCTGAATGAGGG
CATCGTTCCCACTGCGATGCTGGTTGCCAACGATCAGATGGCGCTGGGCGCAATGCGCGCCATTACCGAG
TCCGGGCTGCGCGTTGGTGCGGATATCTCGGTAGTGGGATACGACGATACCGAAGACAGCTCATGTTATA
TCCCGCCGTTAACCACCATCAAACAGGATTTTCGCCTGCTGGGGCAAACCAGCGTGGACCGCTTGCTGCA
ACTCTCTCAGGGCCAGGCGGTGAAGGGCAATCAGCTGTTGCCCGTCTCACTGGTGAAAAGAAAAACCACC
CTGGCGCCCAATACGCAAACCGCCTCTCCCCGCGCGTTGGCCGATTCATTAATGCAGCTGGCACGACAGG
TTTCCCGACTGGAAAGCGGGCAGTGAGCGCAACGCAATTAATGTAAGTTAGCTCACTCATTAGGCACAAT
TCTCATGTTTGACAGCTTATCATCGACTGCACGTAATCTAGAGGGCGGATTTGTCCTACTCAGGAGAGCG
TTCACCGACAAACAACAGATAAAACGAAAGGCCCAGTCTTTCGACTGAGCCTTTCGTTTTATTTGATGCC
TCAAGCTAGAGAGTCATTACCCCAGGCGTTTAAGGGCACCAATAACTGCCTTAAAAAAATTACGCCCCGC
CCTGCCACTCATCGCAGTACTGTTGTAATTCATTAAGCATTCTGCCGACATGGAAGCCATCACAAACGGC
ATGATGAACCTGAATCGCCAGCGGCATCAGCACCTTGTCGCCTTGCGTATAATATTTGCCCATGGTGAAA
ACGGGGGCGAAGAAGTTGTCCATATTGGCCACGTTTAAATCAAAACTGGTGAAACTCACCCAGGGATTGG
CTGAGACGAAAAACATATTCTCAATAAACCCTTTAGGGAAATAGGCCAGGTTTTCACCGTAACACGCCAC
ATCTTGCGAATATATGTGTAGAAACTGCCGGAAATCGTCGTGGTATTCACTCCAGAGCGATGAAAACGTT
TCAGTTTGCTCATGGAAAACGGTGTAACAAGGGTGAACACTATCCCATATCACCAGCTCACCGTCTTTCA
TTGCCATACGAAATTCCGGATGAGCATTCATCAGGCGGGCAAGAATGTGAATAAAGGCCGGATAAAACTT
GTGCTTATTTTTCTTTACGGTCTTTAAAAAGGCCGTAATATCCAGCTGAACGGTCTGGTTATAGGTACAT
TGAGCAACTGACTGAAATGCCTCAAAATGTTCTTTACGATGCCATTGGGATATATCAACGGTGGTATATC
CAGTGATTTTTTTCTCCATTTTAGCTTCCTTAGCTCCTGAAAATCTCGCCAAGCTAGCTTGGATTCTCAC
CAATAAAAAACGCCCGGCGGCAACCGAGCGTTCTGAACAAATCCAGATGGAGTTCTGAGGTCATTACTGG
ATCTATCAACAGGAGTCCAAGCTCAGCTAATTAAGCTTGGCTGCAGGTCGACGGATCCCCAACGGCGATC
CCGCTGGCGCAGCAGTTCTGGCAAACGGTCGCCAGAGATCCGCGTATCAGCGAGGCGTTTCGCCACATTG
CGCAAGAAATGCCGGAAAAAATCCGGCAAATCGAAGAGAAAGTTGCCCGCATGGGCGGGTAACTACCTTA
CAGCCCCCGCCATCCATGCCGATAACTCCCGTAGCTCTTTTTCCTGTTCCGGGAAGTCAACCAACAGCGC
TTCGCACTCCTGTTGCAGCATATCTGCGCGGTACAGGCAGCCTTGCAGTCGTCCGGCGAGGGCTTCCAGC
GGCGCGGGGTTGAGGCTGTCGGTAAACACCTGGGCGCGGGTGATATGGCCTTTTTCAACGTCGAAATGCA
GTTCCACGCCGCCCCAGGTAAAGCGTTCATCCAGCAGATGCGAGAATGCCGGAGCCTGACCGAAGTTCCA
TTCCCAGCTACTCTGGCGGGCAAAGGTTTCGGCGAAGTTTGGCAAGTCTGGCGTTTTGTTCGGGGAGATG
ATTTCCGCTTCCACGCGCTCGC
Features (pLannotate 1.2.2; 18 found; start..end, strand, type, name):
    659..676     -  CDS            7xHis (fragment): 6xHis affinity tag
    716..732     -  protein_bind   lac operator: The lac repressor binds to the lac operator to inhibit transcription in E. coli. This inhibition can be relieved by adding lactose or isopropyl-β-D-thiogalactopyranoside (IPTG). lac repressor encoded by lacI
    740..784     -  promoter       T5 promoter: bacteriophage T5 promoter for E. coli RNA polymerase, with embedded lac operator
    894..998     +  promoter       AmpR promoter: bla
    999..1859    +  CDS            AmpR: β-lactamase; bla; confers resistance to ampicillin, carbenicillin, and related antibiotics
   2030..2618    +  rep_origin     ori: high-copy-number ColE1/pMB1/pBR322/pUC origin of replication
   2804..2944    -  misc_feature   bom: basis of mobility region from pBR322
   3046..3087    -  CDS            rop (fragment): Rop protein, which maintains plasmids at low copy number; rop
   3139..3213    +  promoter       lacIq promoter: lacI (mutant); In the lacIq allele, a single base change in the promoter boosts expression of the lacI gene about 10-fold.
   3214..4296    +  CDS            lacI: lac repressor; lacI; The lac repressor binds to the lac operator to inhibit transcription in E. coli. This inhibition can be relieved by adding lactose or isopropyl-β-D-thiogalactopyranoside (IPTG).
   4309..4330    +  protein_bind   CAP binding site: CAP binding activates transcription in the presence of cAMP. E. coli catabolite activator protein
   4349..4366    +  promoter       tet promoter (fragment): E. coli promoter for tetracycline efflux protein gene
   4389..4475    -  terminator     rrnB T1 terminator: Escherichia coli rrnB; transcription terminator T1 from the E. coli rrnB gene
   4543..5199    -  CDS            cat: CAT_ECOLX - Experimental evidence at protein level: Swiss-Prot protein existence level 1. This enzyme is an effector of chloramphenicol resistance in bacteria. From Escherichia coli. This protein is used as a marker in many commonly used cloning vectors, such as pACYC184.
   5200..5228    -  promoter       cat promoter (fragment): promoter of the E. coli cat gene encoding chloramphenicol acetyltransferase
   5243..5337    -  terminator     lambda t0 terminator: transcription terminator from phage lambda
   5355..5519    +  CDS            yjjJ (fragment): YJJJ_ECOLI - Experimental evidence at protein level: Swiss-Prot protein existence level 1. Toxic when overexpressed in E.coli, leading to long filamentous cells. The toxic effect is neutralized by non-cognate antitoxin HipB (PubMed:28430938). Does not seem to inhibit DNA, RNA or protein synthesis, and unlike paralogous toxin HipA its toxic activity is not counteracted by overexpression of GltX (PubMed:28430938). Binds DNA (PubMed:28430938). Might be a protein kinase (By similarity). From Escherichia coli (strain K12).
   5526..637     -  CDS            lplA (across the origin): LPLA_ECOLI - Also known as yjjF. Experimental evidence at protein level: Swiss-Prot protein existence level 1. Catalyzes both the ATP-dependent activation of exogenously supplied lipoate to lipoyl-AMP and the transfer of the activated lipoyl onto the lipoyl domains of lipoate-dependent enzymes. Is also able to catalyze very poorly the transfer of lipoyl and octanoyl moiety from their acyl carrier protein. From Escherichia coli (strain K12).
