[The description below was written by a language model from this plasmid's Addgene catalogue record and pLannotate feature annotations shown in this document.]
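Description:
His6-TEV-LplA W37V and F147S is a bacterial expression plasmid built on the pYFJ23 backbone for producing a double-mutant form of E. coli lipoate-protein ligase A (LplA). It is about 5.9 kb, replicates from a high-copy ColE1/pUC-type origin, and is selected with ampicillin through a β-lactamase gene under its own promoter. The feature table also shows pBR322-derived remnants (a bom region and a small rop fragment) and a chloramphenicol acetyltransferase gene with only a fragment of its promoter. The catalogue entry lists ampicillin as the only resistance.

The LplA coding sequence sits on the reverse strand, spanning the sequence origin, and is driven by a bacteriophage T5 promoter with an embedded lac operator plus a second lac operator just downstream. This arrangement is recognised by E. coli RNA polymerase. A plasmid-borne lacI gene under the stronger lacIq promoter supplies repressor, so expression is held off until relieved by IPTG. The lambda t0 terminator lies downstream of the insert, and an rrnB T1 terminator follows the cat gene. A short yjjJ fragment next to lplA is annotated; it probably reflects flanking genomic sequence carried along with the gene, though the record does not say so.

The protein carries an N-terminal 6xHis tag for metal-affinity purification, followed according to the catalogue by a TEV protease site that allows the tag to be removed. The TEV site itself is not annotated in the feature table. LplA normally activates lipoate to lipoyl-AMP and transfers it onto the lipoyl domains of lipoate-dependent enzymes. The W37V and F147S substitutions define this variant, one of a set of LplA variants associated with work on computationally designed conformation-biasing mutations. The record does not describe the individual effect of either substitution.
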