Addgene plasmid #248820: His6-TEV-LplA W37V and F147S
Purpose: Plasmid used for bacterial expression of LplA variants. TEV cleavage site enables removal of N-terminal His6 tag.
Depositing lab: Alice Ting. Depositing organization: Stanford University. Publication: Computational design of conformation-biasing mutations to alter protein functions. Cavanagh PE, Xue AG, Dai SA, Qiang A, Matsui T, Ting AY. Science. 2026 Jan 8:eadv7953. doi: 10.1126/science.adv7953. PubMed 41505504.
Backbone
  Vector backbone: pYFJ23
  Vector type: Bacterial Expression
Growth in bacteria
  Bacterial resistance: Ampicillin, 100 μg/mL
  Growth temperature: 37°C
  Growth strain: DH5alpha
  Copy number: High Copy
Gene/Insert
  Gene/Insert name: LplA
  Species: E. coli
  Mutation: W37V and F147S
  Tag / fusion protein: 6xHis-TEV (N terminal on insert)
  Cloning method: Restriction Enzyme; 5′ cloning site unknown (unknown if destroyed)
Terms and licenses: Academic/Nonprofit Terms; Industry Terms: Not Available to Industry
Depositor comments: Please visit https://doi.org/10.1101/2025.05.03.652001 for bioRxiv preprint.
How to cite: His6-TEV-LplA W37V and F147S was a gift from Alice Ting (Addgene plasmid # 248820 ; http://n2t.net/addgene:248820 ; RRID:Addgene_248820)
